Addgene plasmid #17523: pBRIT Pax7 216C
Depositing lab: Michael Rudnicki. Depositing organization: Ottawa Hospital Research Institute. Publication: Pax7 activates myogenic genes by recruitment of a histone methyltransferase complex. McKinnell IW, Ishibashi J, Le Grand F, Punch VG, Addicks GC, Greenblatt JF, Dilworth FJ, Rudnicki MA. Nat Cell Biol. 2008 Jan . 10(1):77-84. 10.1038/ncb1671 PubMed 18066051.
Backbone
  Vector backbone: pBRIT-LoxP-HA/FLAG-puro
  Backbone size w/o insert (bp): 5200
  Vector type: Mammalian Expression, Retroviral, Cre/Lox
  Selectable markers: Puromycin
Growth in bacteria
  Bacterial resistance: Ampicillin, 100 μg/mL
  Growth temperature: 37°C
  Growth strain: DH5alpha
  Copy number: High Copy
Gene/Insert
  Gene/Insert name: Pax7
  Species: M. musculus (mouse)
  Insert size (bp): 850
  Mutation: Deletion of aa 1-215
  Entrez Gene: Pax7 (a.k.a. Pax-7)
  Tag / fusion protein: FLAG (C terminal on backbone)
  Cloning method: Restriction Enzyme; 5′ cloning site BamHI (not destroyed); 3′ cloning site XhoI (not destroyed)
  Sequencing primers: 5′ pBABE5'; 3′ pBABE3'
Terms and licenses: Academic/Nonprofit Terms; Industry Terms: Not Available to Industry
How to cite: pBRIT Pax7 216C was a gift from Michael Rudnicki (Addgene plasmid # 17523 ; http://n2t.net/addgene:17523 ; RRID:Addgene_17523)
