[The description below was written by a language model from this plasmid's Addgene catalogue record.]
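Description:
pBRIT Pax7 216C is a retroviral mammalian expression plasmid built on the pBRIT-LoxP-HA/FLAG-puro backbone (about 5.2 kb without insert). It is maintained in E. coli as a high-copy plasmid under ampicillin selection, and it carries a puromycin marker for selecting transduced or transfected mammalian cells. The record classifies it as a Cre/Lox vector, and the backbone name indicates that LoxP sites are present, but their position and what they flank are not described. No feature table is provided, so the promoter driving the insert and the details of the viral elements are likewise not stated. The use of pBABE-type sequencing primers suggests a pBABE-related retroviral architecture, in which viral long terminal repeats and a packaging signal allow the transcript to be packaged into particles and integrated into target cells.

The insert is an approximately 850 bp fragment of mouse Pax7, cloned between BamHI and XhoI sites that both remain intact. It encodes an N-terminal truncation lacking amino acids 1–215, so the expressed protein begins at residue 216 and retains only the C-terminal portion of this paired-box transcription factor. A FLAG tag supplied by the backbone is fused at the C terminus, allowing detection and affinity purification of the fragment. The backbone name also mentions HA, though the record lists only FLAG as the fusion.

The construct comes from work on how Pax7 activates myogenic genes by recruiting a histone methyltransferase complex. A tagged deletion mutant of this kind fits domain-mapping experiments, such as stable expression in cells followed by pull-down of interacting proteins, although the record does not spell out its specific use.
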