>Addgene plasmid #17523 | pBRIT Pax7 216C | depositor partial sequence | sequence record 8661 | Author sequence
TGCGTCTGTACTAGTAGCTACTAGCTCGTATCTGGCGGACCCGTGGTGGAACTGACGAGTTCTGAACANC
GGGCGCAACCNTGGGAGACGTCCCAGGGACTTTGGGGCCGTTTTTGTGGCCCGACCTGAGGAAGGGAGTC
GATGTGGAATCCGACCCCGTCAGGATATGTGGTTCTGGTAGGAGACGAGAACCTAAAACAGTTCCCGCCT
CCGTCTGAATTTTTGCTTTCGGTTTGGAACCGAAGCCGCGCGTCTTGTCTGCTGCAGCGCTGCAGCATCG
TTCTGTGTTGTCTCTGTCTGACTGTGTTTCTGTATTTGTCTGAAAATTAGGGCCAGACTGTTACCACTCC
CTTAAGTTTGACCTTAGGTCACTGGAAAGATGTCGAGCGGATCGCTCACAACCAGTCGGTAGATGTCAAG
AAGAGACGTTGGGTTACCTTCTGCTCTGCAGAATGGCCAACCTTTAACGTCGGATGGCCGCGAGACGGCA
CCTTTAACCGAGACCTCATCACCCAGGTTAAGATCAAGGTCTTTTCACCTGGCCCGCATGGACACCCAGA
CCAGGTCCCCTACATCGTGACCTGGGAAGCCTTGGCTTTTGACCCCCCTCCCTGGGTCAAGCCCTTTGTA
CACCCTAAGCCTCCGCCTCCTCTTCCTCCATCCGCCCCGTCTCTCCCCCTTGAACCTCCTCGTTCGACCC
CGCCTCGATCCTCCCTTTATCCAGCCCTCACTCCTTCTCTAGGCGCCGGCCGGATCTATAACTTCGTATA
ATGTATGCTATACGAAGTTATGGATCTAATTAACCCTCACTAAAGGGAACAAAAGCTGGAGCTCCACCGC
GGTGGCGGCCGCTCTAGCCCGGGCGGATCCGCCACCATGCGCCGCAGTCGGACCACGTTCACAGCCGAGC
AGCTGGAGGAGCTAGAGAAGGCCTTTGAGAGGACCCACTACCCGGACATCTACACCCGGGAGGAGCTGGC
ACAGAGGACCAAGCTCACGGAGGCACGCGTCCAGGTCTGGTTCAGTAACCGGCGTGCCCGCTGGCGCAAG
CAGGCAGGAGCTAACCAGCTGGCCGCCTTCAACCACCTTCTGCCGGGAGGTTTCCCACCCACCGGCATGC
CCACGCTGCCACCCTACCAGCTGCCGGACTCTACCTACCCCACCACCACCATCTCCCAAGATGGGGGCAG
CACAGTACACAGGCCCCAGCCCCTTCCGCCATCAACCATGCATCAGGGTGGGCTGGCTGCGGCCGCTGCA
GCAGCAGACACCAGCTCTGCCTACGGAGCCCGCCACAGCTTCTCCAGCTACTCTGACAGCTTCATGAACC
CTGGGGCTCCCTCCAACCACATGAACCCTGTCAGCAATGGCCTGTCTCCTCAGGTCATGAGCATCCTTAG
CAACCCGAGTGCCGTGCCTCCACAGCCCCAGGCCGACTTCTCCATCTCCCCGCTGCATGGAGGCCTGGAC
TCGGCTTCCTCCATCTCAGCCAGCTGCAGCCAACGGGCCGACTCCATCAAGCCAGGAGACAGCTTGCCCA
CGTCCCAGTCTTACTGCCCACCCACCTACAGCACCACTGGCTACAGTGTGGACCCTGTGGCTGGCTACCA
GTACAGCCAGTATGGCCAAACTGCTGTTGATTACCTGGCCAAAAACGTGAGCCTGTCCACACAGCGCCGT
ATGAAGCTTGGGGAACACTCCGCTGTGCTGGGACTTCTTCCTGTGGAAACGGGACAAGCCTACCTCGAGG
ACTACAAGGATGACGATGACAAGGATTACAAAGACGACGATGATAAGGACTATAAGGATGATGACGACAA
ATAATAGTCTAGAGATCCATAACTTCGTATAATGTATGCTATACGAAGTTATCTCGACCCTGTGGAATGT
GTGTCAGTTAGGGTGTGGAAAGTCCCCAGGCTCCCCAGCAGGCAGAAGTATGCAAAGCATGCATCTCAAT
TAGTCAGCAACCAGGTGTGGAAAGTCCCCAGGCTCCCCAGCAGGCAGAAGTATGCAAAGCATGCATCTCA
ATTAGTCAGCAACCATAGTCCCGCCCCTAACTCCGCCCATCCCGCCCCTAACTCCGCCCAGTTCCGCCCA
TTCTCCGCCCCATGGCTGACTAATTTTTTTTATTTATGCAGAGGCCGAGGCCGCCTCGGCCTCTGAGCTA
TTCCAGAAGTAGTGAGGAGGCTTTTTTGGAGGCCTAGGCTTTTGCAAAAAGCTTACCATGACCGAGTACA
AGCCCACGGTGCGCCTCGCCACCCGCGACGACGTCCCCAGGGCCGTACGCACCCTCGCCGCCGCGTTCGC
CGACTACCCCGCCACGCGCCACACCGTCGATCCGGACCGCCACATCGAGCGGGTCACCGAGCTGCAAGAA
CTCTTCCTCACGCGCGTCGGGCTCGACATCGGCAAGGTGTGGGTCGCGGACGACGGCGCCGCGGTGGCGG
TCTGGACCACGCCGGAGAGCGTCGAAGCGGGGGCGGTGTTCGCCGAGATCGGCCCGCGCATGGCCGAGTT
GAGCGGTTCCCGGCTGGCCGCGCAGCAACAGATGGAAGGCCTCCTGGCGCCGCACCGGCCCAAGGAGCCC
GCGTGGTTCCTGGCCACCGTCGGCGTCTCGCCCGACCACCAGGGCAAGGGTCTGGGCAGCGCCGTCGTGC
TCCCCGGAGTGGAGGCGGCCGAGCGCGCCGGGGTGCCCGCCTTCCTGGAGACCTCCGCGCCCCGCAACCT
CCCCTTCTACGAGCGGCTCGGCTTCACCGTCACCGCCGACGTCGAGGTGCCCGAAGGACCGCGCACCTGG
TGCATGACCCGCAAGCCCGGTGCCTGANNNNNNNNNNNNNNNNNNNNNNNNNNNNNNNNNNNNNNNNNNN
NNNNNNATCGATAAAATAAAAGATTTTATTTAGTCTCCAGAAAAAGGGGGGAATGAAAGACCCCACCTGT
AGGTTTGGCAAGCTAGCTTAAGTAACGCCATTTTGCAAGGCATGGAAAAAATACATAACTGAGAATAGAG
AAGTTCAGATCAGGTCAGGAACAGATGGAACAGCTGAATATGGGCCAAACAGGATATCTGTGGTAAGCAG
TTCCTGCCCGGCTCAGGGCCAAGAACAGATGGAACAGCTGAATATGGGCCAACAGAATATCTGTGGTAAG
CAGTTCCTGCCCCGGCTCAGGGCCAAGAACAGATGGTCCCCAAATGCGGTCCAGCCCTCAGCAGTTTCTA
GAGAACATCAGATGTTTCCAGGGTGCCCAAGACTGAATGACCTGTGCTATGACTACATCAGAGC
