>Addgene plasmid #17523 | pBRIT Pax7 216C | addgene partial sequence | sequence record 23357 | 17523 with pBABE 5'
ACTTCGTATATGGATGCTATACGAAGTTATGGATCTAATTAACCCTCACTAAAGGGAACAAAAGCTGGAG
CTCCACCGCGGTGGCGGCCGCTCTAGCCCGGGCGGATCCGCCACCATGCGCCGCAGTCGGACCACGTTCA
CAGCCGAGCAGCTGGAGGAGCTAGAGAAGGCCTTTGAGAGGACCCACTACCCGGACATCTACACCCGGGA
GGAGCTGGCACAGAGGACCAAGCTCACGGAGGCACGCGTCCAGGTCTGGTTCAGTAACCGGCGTGCCCGC
TGGCGCAAGCAGGCAGGAGCTAACCAGCTGGCCGCCTTCAACCACCTTCTGCCGGGAGGTTTCCCACCCA
CCGGCATGCCCACGCTGCCACCCTACCAGCTGCCGGACTCTACCTACCCCACCACCACCATCTCCCAAGA
TGGGGGCAGCACAGTACACAGGCCCCAGCCCCTTCCGCCATCAACCATGCATCAGGGTGGGCTGGCTGCG
GCCGCTGCAGCAGCAGACACCAGCTCTGCCTACGGAGCCCGCCACAGCTTCTCCAGCTACTCTGACAGCT
TCATGAACCCTGGGGCTCCCTCCAACCACATGAACCCTGTCAGCAATGGCCTGTCTCCTCAGGTCATGAG
CATCCTTAGCAACCCGAGTGCCGTGCCTCCACAGCCCCAGGCCGACTTCTCCATCTCCCCGCTGCATGGA
GGCCTGGACTCGGCTTCCTCCATCTCAGCCAGCTGCAGCCAACGG
